Addgene plasmid #158204: CMV-10xMS2 no wild type
Purpose: Cassette of 10 different binding sites with high affinity to MS2 phage coat protein, as extracted form the oligo pool experiment. It does not contain the MS2-wt sequence, therefore QCP cannot bind it.
Depositing lab: Roee Amit. Depositing organization: Technion Research and Development Foundation. Publication: Overcoming the design, build, test bottleneck for synthesis of nonrepetitive protein-RNA cassettes. Katz N, Tripto E, Granik N, Goldberg S, Atar O, Yakhini Z, Orenstein Y, Amit R. Nat Commun. 2021 Mar 11;12(1):1576. doi: 10.1038/s41467-021-21578-6. PubMed 33707432.
Backbone
  Vector backbone: CMV-SV40
  Backbone size w/o insert (bp): 3800
  Vector type: Mammalian Expression, Synthetic Biology
Growth in bacteria
  Bacterial resistance: Ampicillin, 100 μg/mL
  Growth temperature: 37°C
  Growth strain: DH5alpha
  Copy number: High Copy
Gene/Insert
  Gene/Insert name: 10 binding sites of MS2 without the WT sequence from oligo library experiment
  Species: Synthetic
  Insert size (bp): 430
  Promoter: CMV
  Cloning method: Restriction Enzyme; 5′ cloning site EcoRI (not destroyed); 3′ cloning site EcoRI (not destroyed)
  Sequencing primers: 5′ GGCACCAAAATCAACGGGACTTTCCAAAATG
Terms and licenses: Academic/Nonprofit Terms; Industry Terms: Not Available to Industry
How to cite: CMV-10xMS2 no wild type was a gift from Roee Amit (Addgene plasmid # 158204 ; http://n2t.net/addgene:158204 ; RRID:Addgene_158204)
