[The description below was written by a language model from this plasmid's Addgene catalogue record and pLannotate feature annotations shown in this document.]
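Description:
CMV-10xMS2 no wild type is a small mammalian expression and synthetic-biology plasmid built on a backbone recorded as CMV-SV40. The sequenced record is about 4.1 kb, broadly consistent with the listed 3.8 kb backbone plus a roughly 430 bp insert. It is propagated in E. coli as a high-copy plasmid through a ColE1/pUC-type origin and selected with ampicillin via the β-lactamase gene and its own promoter. An f1 phage origin is also present. Short fragments of lacZα, a tetracycline resistance gene and SV40 large T antigen appear in the annotation; they are partial and probably non-functional remnants of earlier vector construction.

The payload is a synthetic cassette of ten different RNA hairpin binding sites with high affinity for the MS2 phage coat protein, selected from an oligo-pool binding experiment and cloned between two retained EcoRI sites. The cassette itself is not annotated in the feature table, but it presumably occupies the unannotated gap between the human CMV immediate-early enhancer/promoter and the SV40 polyadenylation signal, so that it is transcribed as part of a polyadenylated RNA in mammalian cells. A synthetic poly(A) signal and an RNA polymerase II pause site from the human α2 globin gene lie upstream of the CMV enhancer, an arrangement that normally limits read-through transcription from the backbone into the expression unit.

Because the ten sites differ from one another, the cassette is nonrepetitive, in contrast to tandem copies of a single hairpin. The wild-type MS2 hairpin is deliberately left out, and the record states that the Qβ coat protein (QCP) therefore cannot bind the cassette, so it should be specific for MS2 coat protein. Such cassettes typically serve to recruit coat-protein fusions to an RNA, although the record does not state a specific application.
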