Features (pLannotate 1.2.2; 12 found; start..end, strand, type, name):
      1..49      +  polyA_signal   poly(A) signal: synthetic polyadenylation signal
     63..154     +  misc_feature   pause site: RNA polymerase II transcriptional pause signal from the human α2 globin gene
    221..524     +  enhancer       CMV enhancer: human cytomegalovirus immediate early enhancer
    525..728     +  promoter       CMV promoter: human cytomegalovirus (CMV) immediate early promoter
   1235..1356    -  polyA_signal   SV40 poly(A) signal: SV40 polyadenylation signal
   1379..1447    -  CDS            large T antigen (fragment): large T antigen from SV40 (simian virus 40)
   1469..1600    +  CDS            TcR (fragment): tetracycline efflux protein; tet; confers resistance to tetracycline
   1780..2368    -  rep_origin     ori: high-copy-number ColE1/pMB1/pBR322/pUC origin of replication
   2539..3399    -  CDS            AmpR: β-lactamase; bla; confers resistance to ampicillin, carbenicillin, and related antibiotics
   3400..3504    -  promoter       AmpR promoter: bla
   3531..3959    +  rep_origin     f1 ori (sequence partly withheld): f1 bacteriophage origin of replication; arrow indicates direction of (+) strand synthesis
   3991..4058    -  CDS            lacZα (fragment): LacZα fragment of β-galactosidase; lacZ fragment
>Addgene plasmid #158204 | CMV-10xMS2 no wild type | addgene full sequence | sequence record 311816 | Addgene NGS Result
AATAAAATATCTTTATTTTCATTACATCTGTGTGTTGGTTTTTTGTGTGAATCGATAGTACTAACATACG
CTCTCCATCAAAACAAAACGAAACAAAACAAACTAGCAAAATAGGCTGTCCCCAGTGCAAGTGCAGGTGC
CAGAACATTTCTCTGGTACCTAGTTATTAATAGTAATCAATTACGGGGTCATTAGTTCATAGCCCATATA
TGGAGTTCCGCGTTACATAACTTACGGTAAATGGCCCGCCTGGCTGACCGCCCAACGACCCCCGCCCATT
GACGTCAATAATGACGTATGTTCCCATAGTAACGCCAATAGGGACTTTCCATTGACGTCAATGGGTGGAG
TATTTACGGTAAACTGCCCACTTGGCAGTACATCAAGTGTATCATATGCCAAGTACGCCCCCTATTGACG
TCAATGACGGTAAATGGCCCGCCTGGCATTATGCCCAGTACATGACCTTATGGGACTTTCCTACTTGGCA
GTACATCTACGTATTAGTCATCGCTATTACCATGGTGATGCGGTTTTGGCAGTACATCAATGGGCGTGGA
TAGCGGTTTGACTCACGGGGATTTCCAAGTCTCCACCCCATTGACGTCAATGGGAGTTTGTTTTGGCACC
AAAATCAACGGGACTTTCCAAAATGTCGTAACAACTCCGCCCCATTGACGCAAATGGGCGGTAGGCGTGT
ACGGTGGGAGGTCTATATAAGCAGAGCTGGTTTATGAACCGTCAGATCCGAGCTCCTATCTAGCGTCGCG
TTGACGAATTCTTACATGAAGACGATTACGCTTCACGCCTGCTGGTCGTGACAGTTGACCATTAGGCAAC
TCGAGACAATGCTACCTTACCGTCGGCCCACTTGTTTTTACCCATGAGAACACGATTACGGTTCTCGCCT
GCTGGTCGTGACAGCTGACGAATACGCAGCTGAAACAGCCGTCGCCTTGAAGCCGAGAACAACTTGACCA
TTAGGCAAGTATGGATTGGGTCTCCAATTCCTGTCTGTAGATCACCATTAGGGATCTCATCAGGCTTCGC
AGTATGCAACGCTTGCGATGCGAGGATTACCCGCATTTCACCGCTTTCCTAAGAGTTCAGCATTAGCGAA
CTGTACTAACTCGCAGTTGTGAGGAGTACCCACAACAGAAACGTCACGTCCTGGCAGAAGAGCATTAGCC
TTCTGGAAGAATTCCCCCTAAGCTTCCGCTTCGAGCAGACATGATAAGATACATTGATGAGTTTGGACAA
ACCACAACTAGAATGCAGTGAAAAAAATGCTTTATTTGTGAAATTTGTGATGCTATTGCTTTATTTGTAA
CCATTATAAGCTGCAATAAACAAGTTAACAACAACAATTGCATTCATTTTATGTTTCAGGTTCAGGGGGA
GGTGTGGGAGGTTTTTTAAAGCAAGTAAAACCTCTACAAATGTGGTAAAATCGATAAGGATCGAGTATGT
CGACCGATGCCCTTGAGAGCCTTCAACCCAGTCAGCTCCTTCCGGTGGGCGCGGGGCATGACTATCGTCG
CCGCACTTATGACTGTCTTCTTTATCATGCAACTCGTAGGACAGGTGCCGGCAGCGCTCTTCCGCTTCCT
CGCTCACTGACTCGCTGCGCTCGGTCGTTCGGCTGCGGCGAGCGGTATCAGCTCACTCAAAGGCGGTAAT
ACGGTTATCCACAGAATCAGGGGATAACGCAGGAAAGAACATGTGAGCAAAAGGCCAGCAAAAGGCCAGG
AACCGTAAAAAGGCCGCGTTGCTGGCGTTTTTCCATAGGCTCCGCCCCCCTGACGAGCATCACAAAAATC
GACGCTCAAGTCAGAGGTGGCGAAACCCGACAGGACTATAAAGATACCAGGCGTTTCCCCCTGGAAGCTC
CCTCGTGCGCTCTCCTGTTCCGACCCTGCCGCTTACCGGATACCTGTCCGCCTTTCTCCCTTCGGGAAGC
GTGGCGCTTTCTCATAGCTCACGCTGTAGGTATCTCAGTTCGGTGTAGGTCGTTCGCTCCAAGCTGGGCT
GTGTGCACGAACCCCCCGTTCAGCCCGACCGCTGCGCCTTATCCGGTAACTATCGTCTTGAGTCCAACCC
GGTAAGACACGACTTATCGCCACTGGCAGCAGCCACTGGTAACAGGATTAGCAGAGCGAGGTATGTAGGC
GGTGCTACAGAGTTCTTGAAGTGGTGGCCTAACTACGGCTACACTAGAAGAACAGTATTTGGTATCTGCG
CTCTGCTGAAGCCAGTTACCTTCGGAAAAAGAGTTGGTAGCTCTTGATCCGGCAAACAAACCACCGCTGG
TAGCGGTGGTTTTTTTGTTTGCAAGCAGCAGATTACGCGCAGAAAAAAAGGATCTCAAGAAGATCCTTTG
ATCTTTTCTACGGGGTCTGACGCTCAGTGGAACGAAAACTCACGTTAAGGGATTTTGGTCATGAGATTAT
CAAAAAGGATCTTCACCTAGATCCTTTTAAATTAAAAATGAAGTTTTAAATCAATCTAAAGTATATATGA
GTAAACTTGGTCTGACAGTTACCAATGCTTAATCAGTGAGGCACCTATCTCAGCGATCTGTCTATTTCGT
TCATCCATAGTTGCCTGACTCCCCGTCGTGTAGATAACTACGATACGGGAGGGCTTACCATCTGGCCCCA
GTGCTGCAATGATACCGCGAGACCCACGCTCACCGGCTCCAGATTTATCAGCAATAAACCAGCCAGCCGG
AAGGGCCGAGCGCAGAAGTGGTCCTGCAACTTTATCCGCCTCCATCCAGTCTATTAATTGTTGCCGGGAA
GCTAGAGTAAGTAGTTCGCCAGTTAATAGTTTGCGCAACGTTGTTGCCATTGCTACAGGCATCGTGGTGT
CACGCTCGTCGTTTGGTATGGCTTCATTCAGCTCCGGTTCCCAACGATCAAGGCGAGTTACATGATCCCC
CATGTTGTGCAAAAAAGCGGTTAGCTCCTTCGGTCCTCCGATCGTTGTCAGAAGTAAGTTGGCCGCAGTG
TTATCACTCATGGTTATGGCAGCACTGCATAATTCTCTTACTGTCATGCCATCCGTAAGATGCTTTTCTG
TGACTGGTGAGTACTCAACCAAGTCATTCTGAGAATAGTGTATGCGGCGACCGAGTTGCTCTTGCCCGGC
GTCAATACGGGATAATACCGCGCCACATAGCAGAACTTTAAAAGTGCTCATCATTGGAAAACGTTCTTCG
GGGCGAAAACTCTCAAGGATCTTACCGCTGTTGAGATCCAGTTCGATGTAACCCACTCGTGCACCCAACT
GATCTTCAGCATCTTTTACTTTCACCAGCGTTTCTGGGTGAGCAAAAACAGGAAGGCAAAATGCCGCAAA
AAAGGGAATAAGGGCGACACGGAAATGTTGAATACTCATACTCTTCCTTTTTCAATATTATTGAAGCATT
TATCAGGGTTATTGTCTCATGAGCGGATACATATTTGAATGTATTTAGAAAAATAAACAAATAGGGGTTC
CGCGCACATTTCCCCGAAAAGTGCCACCTG
[124 nt withheld, positions 3531-3654]
C
[91 nt withheld, positions 3656-3746]
A
[49 nt withheld, positions 3748-3796]
CCTTTGACGTTGGAGTCCACGTTCTTT
[37 nt withheld, positions 3824-3860]
ACCCTATCTCGGTCTATTCTTTTGATTTATAAGGGATTTTGCCGATTTCGGCCTATTGGTTAAAAAATGA
GCTGATTTAACAAAAATTTAACGCGAATTTTAACAAAATATTAACGCTTACAATTTGCCATTCGCCATTC
AGGCTGCGCAACTGTTGGGAAGGGCGATCGGTGCGGGCCTCTTCGCTATTACGCCAGCCCAAGCTACCAT
GATAAGTAAGTAATATTAAGGTACGGGAGGTACTTGGAGCGGCCGC
