>Addgene plasmid #158204 | CMV-10xMS2 no wild type | depositor partial sequence | sequence record 305965 | CMV-10xMS2 no wild type sequence 3680 bps
GCCGCTTCGAGCAGACATGATAAGATACATTGATGAGTTTGGACAAACCACAACTAGAATGCAGTGAAAA
AAATGCTTTATTTGTGAAATTTGTGATGCTATTGCTTTATTTGTAACCATTATAAGCTGCAATAAACAAG
TTAACAACAACAATTGCATTCATTTTATGTTTCAGGTTCAGGGGGAGGTGTGGGAGGTTTTTTAAAGCAA
GTAAAACCTCTACAAATGTGGTAAAATCGATAAGGATCGAGTATGTCGACCGATGCCCTTGAGAGCCTTC
AACCCAGTCAGCTCCTTCCGGTGGGCGCGGGGCATGACTATCGTCGCCGCACTTATGACTGTCTTCTTTA
TCATGCAACTCGTAGGACAGGTGCCGGCAGCGCTCTTCCGCTTCCTCGCTCACTGACTCGCTGCGCTCGG
TCGTTCGGCTGCGGCGAGCGGTATCAGCTCACTCAAAGGCGGTAATACGGTTATCCACAGAATCAGGGGA
TAACGCAGGAAAGAACATGTGAGCAAAAGGCCAGCAAAAGGCCAGGAACCGTAAAAAGGCCGCGTTGCTG
GCGTTTTTCCATAGGCTCCGCCCCCCTGACGAGCATCACAAAAATCGACGCTCAAGTCAGAGGTGGCGAA
ACCCGACAGGACTATAAAGATACCAGGCGTTTCCCCCTGGAAGCTCCCTCGTGCGCTCTCCTGTTCCGAC
CCTGCCGCTTACCGGATACCTGTCCGCCTTTCTCCCTTCGGGAAGCGTGGCGCTTTCTCAATGCTCACGC
TGTAGGTATCTCAGTTCGGTGTAGGTCGTTCGCTCCAAGCTGGGCTGTGTGCACGAACCCCCCGTTCAGC
CCGACCGCTGCGCCTTATCCGGTAACTATCGTCTTGAGTCCAACCCGGTAAGACACGACTTATCGCCACT
GGCAGCAGCCACTGGTAACAGGATTAGCAGAGCGAGGTATGTAGGCGGTGCTACAGAGTTCTTGAAGTGG
TGGCCTAACTACGGCTACACTAGAAGGACAGTATTTGGTATCTGCGCTCTGCTGAAGCCAGTTACCTTCG
GAAAAAGAGTTGGTAGCTCTTGATCCGGCAAACAAACCACCGCTGGTAGCGGTGGTTTTTTTGTTTGCAA
GCAGCAGATTACGCGCAGAAAAAAAGGATCTCAAGAAGATCCTTTGATCTTTTCTACGGGGTCTGACGCT
CAGTGGAACGAAAACTCACGTTAAGGGATTTTGGTCATGAGATTATCAAAAAGGATCTTCACCTAGATCC
TTTTAAATTAAAAATGAAGTTTTAAATCAATCTAAAGTATATATGAGTAAACTTGGTCTGACAGTTACCA
ATGCTTAATCAGTGAGGCACCTATCTCAGCGATCTGTCTATTTCGTTCATCCATAGTTGCCTGACTCCCC
GTCGTGTAGATAACTACGATACGGGAGGGCTTACCATCTGGCCCCAGTGCTGCAATGATACCGCGAGACC
CACGCTCACCGGCTCCAGATTTATCAGCAATAAACCAGCCAGCCGGAAGGGCCGAGCGCAGAAGTGGTCC
TGCAACTTTATCCGCCTCCATCCAGTCTATTAATTGTTGCCGGGAAGCTAGAGTAAGTAGTTCGCCAGTT
AATAGTTTGCGCAACGTTGTTGCCATTGCTACAGGCATCGTGGTGTCACGCTCGTCGTTTGGTATGGCTT
CATTCAGCTCCGGTTCCCAACGATCAAGGCGAGTTACATGATCCCCCATGTTGTGCAAAAAAGCGGTTAG
CTCCTTCGGTCCTCCGATCGTTGTCAGAAGTAAGTTGGCCGCAGTGTTATCACTCATGGTTATGGCAGCA
CTGCATAATTCTCTTACTGTCATGCCATCCGTAAGATGCTTTTCTGTGACTGGTGAGTACTCAACCAAGT
CATTCTGAGAATAGTGTATGCGGCGACCGAGTTGCTCTTGCCCGGCGTCAATACGGGATAATACCGCGCC
ACATAGCAGAACTTTAAAAGTGCTCATCATTGGAAAACGTTCTTCGGGGCGAAAACTCTCAAGGATCTTA
CCGCTGTTGAGATCCAGTTCGATGTAACCCACTCGTGCACCCAACTGATCTTCAGCATCTTTTACTTTCA
CCAGCGTTTCTGGGTGAGCAAAAACAGGAAGGCAAAATGCCGCAAAAAAGGGAATAAGGGCGACACGGAA
ATGTTGAATACTCATACTCTTCCTTTTTCAATATTATTGAAGCATTTATCAGGGTTATTGTCTCATGAGC
GGATACATATTTGAATGTATTTAGAAAAATAAACAAATAGGGGTTCCGCGCACATTTCCCCGAAAAGTGC
CACCTG
[124 nt withheld, positions 2317-2440]
C
[91 nt withheld, positions 2442-2532]
A
[49 nt withheld, positions 2534-2582]
CCTTTGACGTTGGAGTCCACGTTCTTT
[37 nt withheld, positions 2610-2646]
ACCCTATCTCGGTCTATTCTTTTGATTTATAAGGGATTTTGCCGATTTCGGCCTATTGGTTAAAAAATGA
GCTGATTTAACAAAAATTTAACGCGAATTTTAACAAAATATTAACGTTTACAATTTCCCATTCGCCATTC
AGGCTGCGCAACTGTTGGGAAGGGCGATCGGTGCGGGCCTCTTCGCTATTACGCCAGCCCAAGCTACCAT
GATAAGTAAGTAATATTAAGGTACGGGAGGTACTTGGAGCGGCCGCAATAAAATATCTTTATTTTCATTA
CATCTGTGTGTTGGTTTTTTGTGTGAATCGATAGTACTAACATACGCTCTCCATCAAAACAAAACGAAAC
AAAACAAACTAGCAAAATAGGCTGTCCCCAGTGCAAGTGCAGGTGCCAGAACATTTCTCTGGTACCTAGT
TATTAATAGTAATCAATTACGGGGTCATTAGTTCATAGCCCATATATGGAGTTCCGCGTTACATAACTTA
CGGTAAATGGCCCGCCTGGCTGACCGCCCAACGACCCCCGCCCATTGACGTCAATAATGACGTATGTTCC
CATAGTAACGCCAATAGGGACTTTCCATTGACGTCAATGGGTGGAGTATTTACGGTAAACTGCCCACTTG
GCAGTACATCAAGTGTATCATATGCCAAGTACGCCCCCTATTGACGTCAATGACGGTAAATGGCCCGCCT
GGCATTATGCCCAGTACATGACCTTATGGGACTTTCCTACTTGGCAGTACATCTACGTATTAGTCATCGC
TATTACCATGGTGATGCGGTTTTGGCAGTACATCAATGGGCGTGGATAGCGGTTTGACTCACGGGGATTT
CCAAGTCTCCACCCCATTGACGTCAATGGGAGTTTGTTTTGGCACCAAAATCAACGGGACTTTCCAAAAT
GTCGTAACAACTCCGCCCCATTGACGCAAATGGGCGGTAGGCGTGTACGGTGGGAGGTCTATATAAGCAG
AGCTGGTTTATGAACCGTCAGATCCGAGCTCCTATCTAGCGTCGCGTTGACCAT
