>Addgene plasmid #158204 | CMV-10xMS2 no wild type | depositor partial sequence | sequence record 305966 | CMV-10xMS2 no wild type sequence 1503 bps
CTGTACACTTCCGCTCCATTTGACGCAATGGGCGGTTAGGCGTTGTACGGTGGGAAGGTCTATATAAGCA
GAGCTGGTTTATGAACCGTCAGAGACCGAGCTCCTATCTAGCGTCGCGTTGACGAATTCTTACATGAAGA
CGATTACGCTTCACGCCTGCTGGTCGTGACAGTTGACCATTAGGCAACTCGAGACAATGCTACCTTACCG
TCGGCCCACTTGTTTTTACCCATGAGAACACGATTACGGTTCTCGCCTGCTGGTCGTGACAGCTGACGAA
TACGCAGCTGAAACAGCCGTCGCCTTGAAGCCGAGAACAACTTGACCATTAGGCAAGTATGGATTGGGTC
TCCAATTCCTGTCTGTAGATCACCATTAGGGATCTCATCAGGCTTCGCAGTATGCAACGCTTGCGATGCG
AGGATTACCCGCATTTCACCGCTTTCCTAAGAGTTCAGCATTAGCGAACTGTACTAACTCGCAGTTGTGA
GGAGTACCCACAACAGAAACGTCACGTCCTGGCAGAAGAGCATTAGCCTTCTGGAAGAATTCCCCCTAAG
CTTCCGCTTCGAGCAGACATGATAAGATACATTGATGAGTTTGGACAAACCACAACTAGAATGCAGTGAA
AAAAATGCTTTATTTGTGAAATTTGTGATGCTATTGCTTTATTTGTAACCATTATAAGCTGCAATAAACA
AGTTAACAACAACAATTGCATTCATTTTATGTTTCAGGTCAGGGGGAGGGGTGGGGGGGGGGTTTTTTAA
ACCCAATTAAAACCTCTACAAATGTGGTAAAATCCAATAAGGATCGAGTATGTCGACCGATGCCCTTGAG
AGCCTTCAACCCAGTCAGCTCCTTCCGGTGGGCGCGGGGCATGACTATCGTCGCCGCACTTATGACTGTC
TTCTTTATCATGCAACTCGTAGGACAGGTGCCGGCAGCGCTCTTCCGCTTGCTCGCTCACTGACTCGCTG
CGCTCGGTCGTTCGGCTGCGGCGAGCGGTATCAGCTCACTCAAAGGCGGTAATACGGTTATCCACAGAAT
CAGGGGATAACGCAGGAAAGAACATGTGAGCAAAAGGCCAGCAAAAGGCCCAGGAACCGTAAAAAGGCCG
CGTTTGCTGGCGTTTTTTCCCTAAGGCTCCGCCCCCCCTGACGAGCATCCCAAAAATCGACGCCTCCAGT
TCCAAAGGTGGGCGAAACCCCGACCGGGACTATAAAGAATACCCAGGCCGTTTTCCCCCCGGGAAACTTC
CCCCCTGGCGCCCTCCCTGTTTCCAACCCGGCCCCCTTTCCGGGAAACCTTGTCCGCCCTTTTTCCCCTT
TGGGAAAAGGGGGGGCCTTTTTTTCTAAACCTCCCCCCCGTGAGGGTTTTCTTTTTTGGGGGGTGGGTGC
TTTTCCCCCCCCCCCGGGGGTGGGTGTGGGCGAAAACCCCCCCTCTTCTCCCCCCCGCCCGCCCCCTTTT
TCTTGTAATATATTTTCTTTGTGTTCCACCCGG
