>Addgene plasmid #158204 | CMV-10xMS2 no wild type | depositor partial sequence | sequence record 305967 | Cassette of the binding sties
AATTCTTACATGAAGACGATTACGCTTCACGCCTGCTGGTCGTGACAGTTGACCATTAGGCAACTCGAGA
CAATGCTACCTTACCGTCGGCCCACTTGTTTTTACCCATGAGAACACGATTACGGTTCTCGCCTGCTGGT
CGTGACAGCTGACGAATACGCAGCTGAAACAGCCGTCGCCTTGAAGCCGAGAACAACTTGACCATTAGGC
AAGTATGGATTGGGTCTCCAATTCCTGTCTGTAGATCACCATTAGGGATCTCATCAGGCTTCGCAGTATG
CAACGCTTGCGATGCGAGGATTACCCGCATTTCACCGCTTTCCTAAGAGTTCAGCATTAGCGAACTGTAC
TAACTCGCAGTTGTGAGGAGTACCCACAACAGAAACGTCACGTCCTGGCAGAAGAGCATTAGCCTTCTGG
AAG
